>Addgene plasmid #225606 | pEND-400_Cacnes_CAMP2 | addgene full sequence | sequence record 451402 | Addgene NGS Result
AGATGCGGCCGCGGAAACACAGAAAAAAGCCCGCACCTGACAGTGCGGGCTTTTTTTTTCGACCAAAGGT
AGCGAACGACGAGTCACTGTTGAGGATAAATACTTTCTCTACTAGCTAGCTGTTACACAGGTCCTCAGCG
GCGCGCCATAGCGCCAACCATGCACCATAGCCAGCCTGACAGTAGCCCGGCCGGCTTGTCGACGACGGCG
GTCTCCGTCGTCAGGATCATCCGGGCGCAGCTGAGAGCGACACAGTCCTGTACTTGGGATGCTGGCACAC
CGACGATCTGCACGGGCGAGTCTAGGGGTTATCGGCTACATGCGCGTCGCCGCATCAGGTTCACGAAACC
GAAAGGCAGACCCACCCCCTACCGGGCATACCGTTGCCGCCGACACTTCGATGACACTATGCAGTGCTAC
ACTTCAACTGAAAATCTATATGATTTTCGTCAATTCCCATACGTACGACACATCGGGAGATCGTCATGTC
GTCGTCCGACGAGCAACCGCGCCCGCGTCGCCGCAACCAGGACCGCCAGCACCCGAACCAGAACCGCCCG
GTCCTGGGCCGTACTGAGCGGGACCGCAACCGCCGTCAATTCGGTCAGAATTTCCTTCGTGACCGTAAGA
CGATCGCCCGCATCGCGGAAACGGCCGAACTGCGCCCCGACCTTCCGGTCCTGGAGGCTGGCCCAGGCGA
GGGTCTGCTGACCCGTGAGCTTGCCGATCGGGCCCGCCAGGTGACGAGCTACGAGATCGACCCGCGCTTG
GCGAAGTCCCTGCGTGAGAAGCTGTCCGGCCACCCGAATATCGAGGTCGTCAACGCGGACTTCCTGACCG
CCGAGCCCCCTCCCGAGCCGTTTGCCTTCGTCGGCGCGATCCCGTACGGCATCACGTCTGCGATCGTCGA
TTGGTGCCTGGAGGCTCCGACGATCGAAACCGCCACGATGGTTACCCAACTCGAATTTGCCCGTAAGCGC
ACCGGTGATTATGGCCGCTGGTCCCGCCTCACGGTCATGACTTGGCCGCTCTTCGAGTGGGAGTTCGTCG
AGAAGGTCGATCGCCGCTTGTTCAAGCCGGTCCCGAAGGTCGATTCCGCCATCATGCGTCTGCGTCGCCG
CGCTGAACCGCTGTTGGAGGGTGCTGCCCTTGAGCGCTACGAGAGCATGGTGGAGTTGTGTTTTACTGGT
GTCGGCGGCAACATTCAAGCCTCCCTCCTGCGCAAGTACCCTCGTCGTCGCGTGGAGGCTGCGCTGGACC
ATGCCGGCGTGGGTGGTGGTGCTGTCGTGGCCTACGTCCGGCCGGAGCAATGGCTGCGGCTCTTCGAGCG
CCTTGACCAGAAGAACGAGCCGCGCGGTGGCCAACCGCAGCGCGGCCGTCGTACGGGTGGTCAGGATCGT
GGTGACCGCCGTACGGGTGGCCAGGATCGTGGCGACCGTCGGACGGGTGGTCAGGACCGTCGCGACCGTC
AGGCCTCCGGCCACGGTGACCGTCGGTCCTCTGGCCGTAATCGCGACGATGGTCGTACCGGGGAGCGCGA
GCAGGGCGACCAGGGTGGTCGTCGTGGCCCTTCGGGTGGTGGTCGTACCGGCGGTCGTCCAGGCCGTCGT
GGCGGTCCGGGTCAGCGCTGATCTAGACCCGCACTTAACCCGCTTCGGCGGGTTTTTGTTTTTTGGGGTG
CAGGTAGGCCATATTGTCTTCGGGGCCCCACTCGTCGTGGTTTGTCTGGTCAACCACCGCGGTCTCAGTG
GTGTACGGTACAAACCCCGACGAGGCGATAAGCTCGGCAAGGCTGATTACGCCTGCTCGTGCAGCCTGCG
GTCCGGGCTGGTACCGTCAGAACGCACTCGCTAATTGACATCAACACTCGGTGCCTTGCCCGCCTGCGTG
CGGGCAAGGCACCGAGTGCGCTGTGCAGAAGAAAATTGTCTTTACGCGAGGCGCCGTAACACACATCTTC
TCTCCGAGGCGGTGCGCACCACTATCGCCACCCTCATCCCTCGGGAAAACTTACCGAGCGTTTCCGGTAG
CGTCGCCGCACAGCTTCGGCAATGTCCATTCATTAGGGGGCGACAACCGTGACGATGCACCTTGATACCC
GGGGTCACAACGACGTTCAACACCATGTCGAGATCCACGTGTACGTAGCCGTCGTCCAGACAGTTCATCG
TCTCACGCGAGATCGCGGCATGATCAGCTACCACCGCCGTAAGCAGGCCAGCGCCTTGTACCAGGCGCCA
GGCGCGCGTTAATCGACGTAATTCACCTGCACAGCGGAGTATACGGATCCGCCAACCATGAGTCATCATG
TCAAGGACGTATGTACGCGGCATCGTCGCTGGGACGCCCGCTAGGCTGGCGGGGTTGCCTTACTGATCAG
GCCGCGTTGCTGGCGTTTTTCCATAGGCTCCGCCCCCCTGACGAGCATCACAAAAATCGACGCTCAAGTC
AGAGGTGGCGAAACCCGACAGGACTATAAAGATACCAGGCGTTTCCCCCTGGAAGCTCCCTCGTGCGCTC
TCCTGTTCCGACCCTGCCGCTTACCGGATACCTGTCCGCCTTTCTCCCTTCGGGAAGCGTGGCGCTTTCT
CATAGCTCACGCTGTAGGTATCTCAGTTCGGTGTAGGTCGTTCGCTCCAAGCTGGGCTGTGTGCACGAAC
CCCCCGTTCAGCCCGACCGCTGCGCCTTATCCGGTAACTATCGTCTTGAGTCCAACCCGGTAAGACACGA
CTTATCGCCACTGGCAGCAGCCACTGGTAACAGGATTAGCAGAGCGAGGTATGTAGGCGGTGCTACAGAG
TTCTTGAAGTGGTGGCCTAACTACGGCTACACTAGAAGGACAGTATTTGGTATCTGCGCTCTGCTGAAGC
CAGTTACCTTCGGAAAAAGAGTTGGTAGCTCTTGATCCGGCAAACAAACCACCGCTGGTAGCGGTGGTTT
TTTTGTTTGCAAGCAGCAGATTACGCGCAGAAAAAAAGGATCTCAAGAAGATCCTTTGATCTTTTCTACG
GGGTCTGACGCTCAGTGGAACGAAAACTCACGTTAAGGGATTTTGGTCATGAGGCGCCTCACCAATGCTT
GATGAGGGAGGCACCGATCTCGGCGATCTGACGGTTGCGCTCATCCATCGTGGCCTGGGAGCCGGTCGTG
TAGATCACCACGATGCGGCTGGGCTTACCGTCGGGACCGAGAGCCGCGATGATGCCACGCGAGCCGCGCT
CACCAGCACCCGACTTGTCCGCGATGAACCAACCGGCCGGGAGCGCGCTGCGCAACAGCGGGCCAGCGAC
CTTGTCGGCCTCCATCCAGTCGATCAGTTGCTGACGGGAGGCCAGAGTGAGGAGTTCACCGGTCAGGAGT
TTACGGAGGGTGGTAGCCATAGCCGCGGGCATAGTCGTGTCGCGCTCGTCGTTCGGGATAGCCTCATTAA
GTTCGGGTTCCCAACGGTCCAGACGGGTCACGTGGTCGCCCATGTTGTGGAGAAAAGCCGTCAGCTCTTT
CGGGCCACCGATGGTCGTCAACAGCAGATTGGCGGCAGTGTTGTCGGACATAGTGATGGCCGCGGAGCAC
AGCTCGCGCACGGTCATCCCATCGGTCAGATGTTTCTCCGTGACCGGGGAGTATTCGACCAGGTCGTTCT
GGGAGTAATGAATGCGACGGCCCAGTTGCTCCTGCCCAGCATCCACCCGGCTAAGCACAGCGCCGCAGAG
GAGGACCTTGAACGTGGACATCATGGGGAAACGCTCCTCAGGGCGGAAAGACTCCAGAATCTTACCGGAG
TTCAGGTCCAACTCGATATAACCGACGCGCGCCCCCAGCTGATCCTCGGCGTCCTTGACCTTGACCAGGG
TTTCCGGATGGGCAAAAACCGGCAAGCAAAAGGCCGCAAAAAATGGGATAAGGGCAACGCGGAAGTGCTG
GATCGACATACTCTTCCTTTTTCAATATTATTGAAGCATTTATCAGGGTTATTGTCTCATGAGCGGATAC
ATATTTGAATGTATTTAGAAAAATAAACAAATAGGGGTTCCGCGACTAGTTCCCCGAAAAGTGCCACCTG
ACGTTAAGAAACCCATTATTACAGCCTGCGGTCCGGTCAGCGATAGCCGTATGAACTGTTTCATTGACTC
AACTTGACCGATTCAGTGCCATGCAAACACGTGATGATGAAGCTAACCTGGACACGCATCCGACACCCGA
TCAGGGGGTATTATTCCTGAAGACCAAATGCTCCACACTGGGATGAACTCAACCATATCGTGGGCACCTC
AGAGCAGATCCTCAGAAAGGCACTTTCACCAGTTCTTGACCTCCAAGATTACAGAACGGAAGATCTCGAA
TTGCCCGCGCATTAACTTCATATTCGGTGTATTGGGCATACCATCTGGTCACGCCTGCAACAAGCCTAGA
CGGGTCTATGCACCGTCGTAGCCATACACCACACGGGCCCCTGTCGGAATGACGCACGCCTGATCACAGC
TCCAACAAATGTTGGCGGCGTACACGCCGTTCACCACACCGACCCCCATCCAAAATATCCGATACACTTC
GCTTGCCTCGACCGGGGCATCCGCAACCAATAAACGGAGAACCTTTTCGCTGGGACGCCCGCTAGATCAA
TGTGTACGTCGAGTGCGGTATTCCTCTGGGCCGGCCGGCTTGTCGACGACGGCGCACTCCGTCGTCAGGA
TCATCCGGGCCGTGGTGCGGATCTAGCTACCCGCACTTGAGTCCACGGCTGAATTCATAGGATAGATTCT
GGAAACTTTACCGTCCGAGCTCAGGCTTACCTTACTCGAGCAATAAACAGTTGATAGGGCTTCTCCGTTA
CCATGGTTCAGCCAAAAAACTTAAGACCGCCGGTCTTGTCCACTACCTTGCAGTAATGCGGTGGACAGGA
TCGGCGGTTTTCTTTTCTCTTCTCAATTCTTCTGACCTGTAACGAATAATAGATAGTAAAGTAGTCTCCG
ATTGAGTTTTCTCTGCCGAGTCCCACCCAGTTCTGTGATTTCAGTAAGTTGGTAATTGATACACTGTTGC
GAGAACTGGTGCCTGGTAGTAGATAGGTTGTTATTGAGTAAGAAGGTAAAGTGAACGAAATCCCTGAAAC
TGAGACTGTAGAAAATAAGCTTGTCCAGACTATTGGATCCAAGAGATTTCTACACGATTGAGCACTGTCT
CCTGCAGGCTCGGTACCAAATTCCAGAAAAGAGGCCTCCCGAAAGGGGGGCCTTTTTTCGTTTTGGTCCT
AATAGATAAAGGATAGGTCTGGTAGTGTTGTTCGTTCTCGCAGGTAAATCAATAATACTCTGCAGTTCCG
TAGACTTTTCAGTGGGACAGGGTAGCGATAACAGATAGATTGTAATAAGACACAGTAGGTGCTCGTAGTT
GCGTGAAGAGAACCGCTCAGGAAATCCAGTCAGAAGTATTGGTAATCGTTGAAAACTCAGTCGACGCACT
TACTGAAGACGTCCTATTACACTCGTCGTTGGAAACTGA
Features (pLannotate 1.2.2; 4 found; start..end, strand, type, name):
    486..1628    +  CDS            ermE: ERME_SACEN - Experimental evidence at protein level: Swiss-Prot protein existence level 1. This protein produces a dimethylation of the adenine residue at position 2085 in 23S rRNA, resulting in reduced affinity between ribosomes and macrolide-lincosamide-streptogramin B antibiotics. From Saccharopolyspora erythraea (strain ATCC 11635 / DSM 40517 / JCM 4748 / NBRC 13426 / NCIMB 8594 / NRRL 2338).
   2398..2986    -  rep_origin     ori: high-copy-number ColE1/pMB1/pBR322/pUC origin of replication
   3072..3929    -  CDS            bla: BLAT_ECOLX - Experimental evidence at protein level: Swiss-Prot protein existence level 1. TEM-type are the most prevalent beta-lactamases in enterobacteria; they hydrolyze the beta-lactam bond in susceptible beta-lactam antibiotics, thus conferring resistance to penicillins and cephalosporins. TEM-3 and TEM-4 are capable of hydrolyzing cefotaxime and ceftazidime. TEM-5 is capable of hydrolyzing ceftazidime. TEM-6 is capable of hydrolyzing ceftazidime and aztreonam. TEM-8/CAZ-2, TEM- 16/CAZ-7 and TEM-24/CAZ-6 are markedly active against ceftazidime. IRT- 4 shows resistance to beta-lactamase in
   3930..4034    -  promoter       AmpR promoter: bla
