[The description below was written by a language model from this plasmid's Addgene catalogue record and pLannotate feature annotations shown in this document.]
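Description:
pEND-400_Cacnes_CAMP2 is an empty-backbone suicide vector for chromosomal engineering of the skin commensal Cutibacterium acnes, derived from pEND-350 and catalogued as a bacterial expression and synthetic biology plasmid of about 5.5 kb. It is built and propagated in E. coli, where a high-copy ColE1/pUC-type origin drives replication and a TEM beta-lactamase gene under its native AmpR promoter provides ampicillin selection. No origin functional in C. acnes is annotated. This fits the suicide design: the plasmid cannot persist episomally in the target host, so resistant clones should arise only when the DNA recombines into the genome.

The C. acnes selectable marker is ermE, the 23S rRNA adenine dimethylase from Saccharopolyspora erythraea, which reduces ribosome affinity for macrolide, lincosamide and streptogramin B antibiotics and so confers erythromycin resistance. According to the catalogue entry, the vector is optimized for recombination into the CAMP2 locus, and the erythromycin cassette is flanked by Bxb1 recombination sites. Such an arrangement would typically allow the marker to be manipulated or removed by the Bxb1 serine integrase after integration, although the record does not spell out the intended use.

The automated feature table identifies only four elements. It does not annotate the CAMP2 homology regions, the Bxb1 sites, the promoter driving ermE or any cloning site, so their positions and sizes cannot be given, though the sizeable unannotated stretches presumably contain them. No insert is present; users are expected to add their own cargo for stable delivery into the CAMP2 locus. This matches the associated work on programming a domesticated skin commensal to deliver antioxidants.
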