Addgene plasmid #225606: pEND-400_Cacnes_CAMP2
Purpose: (Empty Backbone) Suicide C. acnes vector derivative of pEND-350 optimized for recombination into the CAMP2 locus, with BxbI recombination sites flanking EryR resistance cassette
Depositing lab: Marc Güell. Depositing organization: Universitat Pompeu Fabra. Publication: Synthetically programmed antioxidant delivery by a domesticated skin commensal. Nevot G, Santos-Moreno J, Campama-Sanz N, Toloza L, Parra-Cid C, Jansen PAM, Barbier I, Ledesma-Amaro R, van den Bogaard EH, Guell M. Cell Syst. 2025 Feb 19;16(2):101169. doi: 10.1016/j.cels.2025.101169. Epub 2025 Feb 6. PubMed 39919749.
Backbone
  Vector backbone: pEND-350
  Vector type: Bacterial Expression, Synthetic Biology
  Selectable markers: Erythromycin
Growth in bacteria
  Bacterial resistance: Ampicillin, 100 μg/mL
  Growth temperature: 37°C
  Growth strain: DH5alpha
  Copy number: Unknown
Gene/Insert
  Gene/Insert name: None
Terms and licenses: Academic/Nonprofit Terms; Industry Terms: Not Available to Industry
How to cite: pEND-400_Cacnes_CAMP2 was a gift from Marc Güell (Addgene plasmid # 225606 ; http://n2t.net/addgene:225606 ; RRID:Addgene_225606)
